>Addgene plasmid #223494 | pEY147 | addgene full sequence | sequence record 441682 | Addgene NGS Result
TCACACAGGAAACAGCTATGACCATGATTACGCCAAGCTGTAAGTTTAAACATGATCTTACTAACTAACT
ATTCTCATTTAAATTTTCAGAGCTTAAAAATGGCTGAAATCACTCACAACGATGGATACGCTAACAACTT
GGAAATGAAATAAGCTTGCATGCCTGCAGCTGTCATGTCGTGTGCAATGTCAGTTGCTCACCAACTGAAA
TACCTCAGCCGGAATGTACCCATCTGGTGTTGTGCGCGTGGCTCCTGACACTATGAGCTCATTCACTCAT
TTTCCCGCACAGTATTGTAGTGTTCATCTGAAGCGTGAGAGATTATAGAGTTGAATAGAAGTGGAATAGA
GAGTGAGACACGTATGAAAAGGTGCAGCTTGCAGTACTTGAGTGAGAACAATAGAAAGGGAAAGAGGAAG
AAAGATACTAATTGACTAAAGTGTCAAAAGAGCACACATGGATTTAATATTGAAATGAATGAACAATATG
AGCAAAAAAAACATATCTGCTAAAACTTATGATTAAATTTAAAATTTGAATTTGAAAACAAGTTCATTCA
AAATTTCTGAACTTTAACGAGTCAGTATCTATAATTTTTAGAAGTAGAATCACCTTGCAATCAGTTATCA
AGATTTTAACTGTTATGGGGTTATTCAAGTATATAAAAACATGTATTTAAATACATGTTTTTATATACTT
GAATACAGTTGTGAAATAATTCTTCTACACTTTTTAATTTTCCGACACTACTTGAATAACCCCATTACGG
CAGTTAAAATCTGATTTTTTTCTAAATAGAAAAGCTACCCCGAATAAATACAAAATAAACTACCCCATTA
TTACACAAGAAATAAGAAAACACGGGACCCATCTCATTCTCAACTTTTTTGACCAATCATGAATAAAATA
CATTCTCAATCCCTTCTATTTTTCATTATTTTTCTTAAAAATCCGACAATTTCTGTCTCCGATCGTAGTC
TCTTTTCTTTCTTCTTCTTCCCACACCTTATTATTAATGTATGACTCTTCTGCTCGGGCATCGGCGGGGC
GACAACGACGAAGCTCATGTGTCTCTTCACATCCATCCTTTTCCTTTTTCGTTTAACCTCCTTCGTTTGT
TTGATACGGTAGTATGGGAAGAAAAAAGAAAAAGAAAAAGAAAAAGATGGAATAAAAGGGAAAAAGAACA
AAAACCTCGATGTGGGTTACTGGAAAAAAAAAACTGAATAGAATAAAATGTCGATTGGAAGGATTACTGT
AGGTAAAACTTGTGACGTCATTACAATCTAACGTCTAACGTCATTACATGAACGATGTTTTTTGATGATA
AAAAAAGCGAACAATCGTAGCCTGCCTCGTGCCTGCTTGCCTACTTGTCTTCCTACTTATGTTTCAGATG
AAGCTATGCGACACGGTGGAGCTGGCCGCTCCAGATAGAAGCTCATAAACGATTTTAACAACAGGGGAGT
CTCAAGCTTTCTGATTTCAAACCGTATTGAAAACAGCTCGAAAAATAACTGCCAAGAATAGGGGAAAATT
CAGCGAATTTTTGTAAAGTCAATTTCAAATTTTACAGGAACTTCAAGGTTGAGGATCCAAGTTATCAACA
TGATGTTTTAAGTTTTCAATGTTTTCTTAAGAATAACAGTACGATTTTTTAAAGAATCACTGTAGTTTGA
CATTTACGAAACTGAAAATTTACGAAAAAGAAAACTTTAAATTTTAAGTTGCCAGCTTGAAAAGTAATCG
AAGTTGGTTATTTCCAAAATGGACCACTTCAGTTTTGATGGTAAATATAGTAGCAGAATTCAGAATTCCA
GCTGTGGAAAATGCATTAAAATTATTTTTTTTTTTTCTAAAACGAAAAGTTGAAAACGAATGAAAAAGTG
AAATTGAATGAATGGAGAAGGCACATCGATTCCGTTTGCCTTTTTGCTCCTTCTTTCCCGTCCCTCTCCT
TGTGTCGGTTTTAATATTTCATCACTCCGCTCCATTTTTAATTCAACTCTTTTTTCCTTCCCCCCTCTTC
AACCCCCTTCTCCGCCCTTCCAAAATCAGTAGAGGTTCTGAAAATGGGGCGTGCACTAGCCACAGTACCC
TCCAACGGACCAGAAAAATCATCCAATGGGAGCTGCCTAAAAGGGGTGGAGACCAAGACATAGGGGACCC
CCGACCCTTCCGTATACATCTGTCTCCTCCCAGCTTCAAGGTCCCCCTCTTTTCCACGGACCCGGGATTG
GCCAAAGGACCCAAAGGTATGTTTCGAATGATACTAACATAACATAGAACATTTTCAGGAGGACCCTTGC
TTGGAGGGTACCGAGCTCAGAAAAAATGACCGCTCCAAAGAAGAAGCGCAAGGTTCCAGTCGAGAAGATG
ACTGCCCCAAAAAAGAAACGTAAGGTCCCGCGGGTAAGTTTAAACAGTTCGGTACTAACTAACCATACAT
ATTTAAATTTTCAGCGCGCTGTGTCAAAAGGAGAAGAGCTTATTAAGGAGAATATGCGTTCCAAGCTCTA
CCTCGAGGGATCCGTCAACGGACACCAATTCAAGTGCACCCACGAGGGAGAGGGAAAGCCATACGAGGGA
AAGCAAACCAACCGTATCAAGGTCGTCGAGGGAGGACCACTCCCATTCGCCTTCGACATCCTCGCCACCC
ACTTCATGTACGGATCCAAGGTAAGTTTAAACATATATATACTAACTAACCCTGATTATTTAAATTTTCA
GGTCTTCATCAAGTACCCAGCCGACCTCCCAGACTACTTCAAGCAATCCTTCCCAGAGGGATTCACCTGG
GAGCGTGTCATGGTCTTCGAGGACGGAGGAGTCCTCACCGCCACCCAAGACACCTCCCTCCAAGACGGAG
AGCTCATCTACAACGTCAAGGTCCGTGGAGTCAACTTCCCAGCCAACGGACCAGTCATGCAAAAGAAGAC
CCTCGGATGGGAGCCATCCACCGAGACCATGTACCCAGCCGACGGAGGACTCGAGGGACGTTGCGACAAG
GTAAGTTTAAACATGATTTTACTAACTAACTAATCTGATTTAAATTTTCAGGCCCTCAAGCTCGTCGGAG
GAGGACACCTCCACGTCAACTTCAAGACCACCTACAAGTCCAAGAAGCCAGTCAAGATGCCAGGAGTCCA
CTACGTCGACCGTCGTCTCGAGCGTATCAAGGAGGCCGACAACGAGACCTACGTCGAGCAATACGAGCAC
GCCGTCGCCCGTTACTCCAACCTCGGAGGAGGAATGGACGAGCTCTACAAGCCTAGGATACCGGTGGGTG
AAGACCCACCAAAGCCATCTGCCAAGGGAGCCAAGAAGGCCGCCAAGACCGTTACGAAGCCAAAGGACGG
AAAGAAGAGACGTCATGCCCGTAAGGAATCATACTCCGTCTACATCTACCGTGTCCTCAAGCAAGTTCAT
CCAGACACTGGAGTTTCCTCCAAAGCCATGTCTATCATGAACTCTTTTGTCAACGATGTCTTCGAGCGTA
TTGCTGCTGAAGCATCCCGTCTTGCTCACTACAACAAGCGTTCCACAATCTCATCCCGCGAAATTCAGAC
CGCTGTCCGTCTGATCCTTCCAGGAGAGCTTGCCAAGCACGCCGTGTCTGAGGGAACCAAGGCCGTTACC
AAGTACACTTCCAGCAAGTAGGAATTCCAACTGAGCGCCGGTCGCTACCATTACCAACTTGTCTGGTGTC
AAAAATAATAGGGGCCGCTGTCATCAGAGTAAGTTTAAACTGAGTTCTACTAACTAACGAGTAATATTTA
AATTTTCAGCATCTCGCGCCCGTGCCTCTGACTTCTAAGTCCAATTACTCTTCAACATCCCTACATGCTC
TTTCTCCCTGTGCTCCCACCCCCTATTTTTGTTATTATCAAAAAACTTCTCTTAATTTCTTTGTTTTTTA
GCTTCTTTTAAGTCACCTCTAACAATGAAATTGTGTAGATTCAAAAATAGAATTAATTCGTAATAAAAAG
TCGAAAAAAATTGTGCTCCCTCCCCCCATTAATAATAATTCTATCCCAAAATCTACACAATGTTCTGTGT
ACACTTCTTATGTTTTTTACTTCTGATAAATTTTTTTGAAACATCATAGAAAAAACCGCACACAAAATAC
CTTATCATATGTTACGTTTCAGTTTATGACCGCAATTTTTATTTCTTCGCACGTCTGGGCCTCTCATGAC
GTCAAATCATGCTCATCGTGAAAAAGTTTTGGAGTATTTTTGGAATTTTTCAATCAAGTGAAAGTTTATG
AAATTAATTTTCCTGCTTTTGCTTTTTGGGGTTTCCCCTATTGTTTGTCAAGATTTCGAGGACGGCGTTT
TTCTTGCTAAAATCACAAGTATTGATGAGCACGATGCAAGAAAGATCGGAAGAAGGTTTGGGTTTGAGGC
TCAGTGGAAGGTGAGTAGAAGTTGATAATTTGAAAGTGGAGTAGTGTCTATGGGGTTTTTGCCTTAAATG
ACAGAATACATTCCCAATATACCAAACATAACTGTTTCCTACTAGTCGGCCGTACGGGCCCTTTCGTCTC
GCGCGTTTCGGTGATGACGGTGAAAACCTCTGACACATGCAGCTCCCGGAGACGGTCACAGCTTGTCTGT
AAGCGGATGCCGGGAGCAGACAAGCCCGTCAGGGCGCGTCAGCGGGTGTTGGCGGGTGTCGGGGCTGGCT
TAACTATGCGGCATCAGAGCAGATTGTACTGAGAGTGCACCATATGCGGTGTGAAATACCGCACAGATGC
GTAAGGAGAAAATACCGCATCAGGCGGCCTTAAGGGCCTCGTGATACGCCTATTTTTATAGGTTAATGTC
ATGATAATAATGGTTTCTTAGACGTCAGGTGGCACTTTTCGGGGAAATGTGCGCGGAACCCCTATTTGTT
TATTTTTCTAAATACATTCAAATATGTATCCGCTCATGAGACAATAACCCTGATAAATGCTTCAATAATA
TTGAAAAAGGAAGAGTATGAGTATTCAACATTTCCGTGTCGCCCTTATTCCCTTTTTTGCGGCATTTTGC
CTTCCTGTTTTTGCTCACCCAGAAACGCTGGTGAAAGTAAAAGATGCTGAAGATCAGTTGGGTGCACGAG
TGGGTTACATCGAACTGGATCTCAACAGCGGTAAGATCCTTGAGAGTTTTCGCCCCGAAGAACGTTTTCC
AATGATGAGCACTTTTAAAGTTCTGCTATGTGGCGCGGTATTATCCCGTATTGACGCCGGGCAAGAGCAA
CTCGGTCGCCGCATACACTATTCTCAGAATGACTTGGTTGAGTACTCACCAGTCACAGAAAAGCATCTTA
CGGATGGCATGACAGTAAGAGAATTATGCAGTGCTGCCATAACCATGAGTGATAACACTGCGGCCAACTT
ACTTCTGACAACGATCGGAGGACCGAAGGAGCTAACCGCTTTTTTGCACAACATGGGGGATCATGTAACT
CGCCTTGATCGTTGGGAACCGGAGCTGAATGAAGCCATACCAAACGACGAGCGTGACACCACGATGCCTG
TAGCAATGGCAACAACGTTGCGCAAACTATTAACTGGCGAACTACTTACTCTAGCTTCCCGGCAACAATT
AATAGACTGGATGGAGGCGGATAAAGTTGCAGGACCACTTCTGCGCTCGGCCCTTCCGGCTGGCTGGTTT
ATTGCTGATAAATCTGGAGCCGGTGAGCGTGGGTCTCGCGGTATCATTGCAGCACTGGGGCCAGATGGTA
AGCCCTCCCGTATCGTAGTTATCTACACGACGGGGAGTCAGGCAACTATGGATGAACGAAATAGACAGAT
CGCTGAGATAGGTGCCTCACTGATTAAGCATTGGTAACTGTCAGACCAAGTTTACTCATATATACTTTAG
ATTGATTTAAAACTTCATTTTTAATTTAAAAGGATCTAGGTGAAGATCCTTTTTGATAATCTCATGACCA
AAATCCCTTAACGTGAGTTTTCGTTCCACTGAGCGTCAGACCCCGTAGAAAAGATCAAAGGATCTTCTTG
AGATCCTTTTTTTCTGCGCGTAATCTGCTGCTTGCAAACAAAAAAACCACCGCTACCAGCGGTGGTTTGT
TTGCCGGATCAAGAGCTACCAACTCTTTTTCCGAAGGTAACTGGCTTCAGCAGAGCGCAGATACCAAATA
CTGTTCTTCTAGTGTAGCCGTAGTTAGGCCACCACTTCAAGAACTCTGTAGCACCGCCTACATACCTCGC
TCTGCTAATCCTGTTACCAGTGGCTGCTGCCAGTGGCGATAAGTCGTGTCTTACCGGGTTGGACTCAAGA
CGATAGTTACCGGATAAGGCGCAGCGGTCGGGCTGAACGGGGGGTTCGTGCACACAGCCCAGCTTGGAGC
GAACGACCTACACCGAACTGAGATACCTACAGCGTGAGCTATGAGAAAGCGCCACGCTTCCCGAAGGGAG
AAAGGCGGACAGGTATCCGGTAAGCGGCAGGGTCGGAACAGGAGAGCGCACGAGGGAGCTTCCAGGGGGA
AACGCCTGGTATCTTTATAGTCCTGTCGGGTTTCGCCACCTCTGACTTGAGCGTCGATTTTTGTGATGCT
CGTCAGGGGGGCGGAGCCTATGGAAAAACGCCAGCAACGCGGCCTTTTTACGGTTCCTGGCCTTTTGCTG
GCCTTTTGCTCACATGTTCTTTCCTGCGTTATCCCCTGATTCTGTGGATAACCGTATTACCGCCTTTGAG
TGAGCTGATACCGCTCGCCGCAGCCGAACGACCGAGCGCAGCGAGTCAGTGAGCGAGGAAGCGGAAGAGC
GCCCAATACGCAAACCGCCTCTCCCCGCGCGTTGGCCGATTCATTAATGCAGCTGGCACGACAGGTTTCC
CGACTGGAAAGCGGGCAGTGAGCGCAACGCAATTAATGTGAGTTAGCTCACTCATTAGGCACCCCAGGCT
TTACACTTTATGCTTCCGGCTCGTATGTTGTGTGGAATTGTGAGCGGATAACAATT
Features (pLannotate 1.2.2; 15 found; start..end, strand, type, name):
    152..169     -  misc_feature   MCS (fragment): pUC18/19 multiple cloning site
   1902..2231    +  CDS            unc-86 (fragment): UNC86_CAEEL - Experimental evidence at protein level: Swiss-Prot protein existence level 1. Transcription factor required for correct cell fate determination and differentiation in diverse neuronal cell lineages where it plays a role in specifying the fate of daughter cells during cell divisions (PubMed:7237544, PubMed:2257628). Involved in sensory neuron production and function (PubMed:1361171, PubMed:9735371, PubMed:10899123). Binds both alone and with mec-3 to the mec-3 promoter to initiate and maintain mec-3 expression which is required for sensory neuron differentiation (PubMed:1361171, P
   2413..2464    +  CDS            mEGFP (fragment): monomeric enhanced GFP, optimized with synthetic introns for expression in C. elegans
   2471..3271    +  CDS            CyOFP1: CyOFP1 is a basic (constitutively fluorescent) long stokes shift fluorescent protein published in 2016, derived from Entacmaea quadricolor. It is reported to be a very rapidly-maturing monomer with moderate acid sensitivity.
   3296..3658    +  CDS            his-11: H2B1_CAEEL - Experimental evidence at protein level: Swiss-Prot protein existence level 1. Core component of nucleosome. Nucleosomes wrap and compact DNA into chromatin, limiting DNA accessibility to the cellular machineries which require DNA as a template. Histones thereby play a central role in transcription regulation, DNA repair, DNA replication and chromosomal stability. DNA accessibility is regulated via a complex set of post-translational modifications of histones, also called histone code, and nucleosome remodeling. From Caenorhabditis elegans.
   4268..4420    +  CDS            aex-5 (fragment): AEX5_CAEEL - Also known as kpc-3 From Caenorhabditis elegans.
   4548..4583    +  CDS            rop (fragment): Rop protein, which maintains plasmids at low copy number; rop
   4685..4784    +  misc_feature   bom (fragment): basis of mobility region from pBR322
   4882..4986    +  promoter       AmpR promoter: bla
   4987..5847    +  CDS            AmpR: β-lactamase; bla; confers resistance to ampicillin, carbenicillin, and related antibiotics
   6018..6606    +  rep_origin     ori: high-copy-number ColE1/pMB1/pBR322/pUC origin of replication
   6789..6881    +  CDS            lacI (fragment): lac repressor; lacI; The lac repressor binds to the lac operator to inhibit transcription in E. coli. This inhibition can be relieved by adding lactose or isopropyl-β-D-thiogalactopyranoside (IPTG).
   6894..6915    +  protein_bind   CAP binding site: CAP binding activates transcription in the presence of cAMP. E. coli catabolite activator protein
   6930..6960    +  promoter       lac promoter: promoter for the E. coli lac operon
   6968..6984    +  protein_bind   lac operator: The lac repressor binds to the lac operator to inhibit transcription in E. coli. This inhibition can be relieved by adding lactose or isopropyl-β-D-thiogalactopyranoside (IPTG). lac repressor encoded by lacI
