[The description below was written by a language model from this plasmid's Addgene catalogue record and pLannotate feature annotations shown in this document.]
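Description:
pEY147 is a C. elegans expression plasmid built on the pPD95.62 worm vector backbone and assembled by Gibson cloning. It is one of the single-reporter constructs associated with the NeuroPAL multicolor atlas for whole-brain neuronal identification. In E. coli it is maintained through a high-copy ColE1/pUC-type origin and selected with ampicillin via the bla gene and its own promoter. The remnants of a pUC multiple cloning site, lac promoter/operator, CAP site, and fragments of lacI, rop and bom are leftover backbone sequence with no role in the worm.

The payload is a reporter in which unc-86 regulatory sequence drives a nuclear-localized fluorescent protein. unc-86 encodes a transcription factor involved in fate determination and differentiation across several neuronal lineages, so its regulatory region marks a defined subset of neurons. The annotation detects only a short fragment of unc-86 coding sequence about 1.9 kb into the record, which suggests that the insert is mainly upstream genomic sequence extending into the start of the gene, although the exact boundaries are not stated. Downstream lies a complete CyOFP1 coding sequence, a long-Stokes-shift orange fluorescent protein derived from Entacmaea quadricolor, which the record calls mCyOFP1. It is followed closely by his-11, a C. elegans histone H2B, an arrangement consistent with a fusion that tethers the fluorophore to chromatin and confines signal to nuclei. A small mEGFP-like fragment just before CyOFP1 is probably a leader retained from the GFP vector. The record annotates no 3' UTR; the aex-5 fragment downstream may be adjacent genomic sequence carried with it. The plasmid is used to label unc-86-expressing neurons, with the expression pattern documented in the NeuroPAL publication.
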