Addgene plasmid #223494: pEY147
Purpose: unc-86 fluorescent neural reporter driving nuclear mCyOFP1 expression (refer to NeuroPAL paper for expression)
Depositing lab: Oliver Hobert & Eviatar Yemini. Depositing organization: Columbia University. Publication: NeuroPAL: A Multicolor Atlas for Whole-Brain Neuronal Identification in C. elegans. Yemini E, Lin A, Nejatbakhsh A, Varol E, Sun R, Mena GE, Samuel ADT, Paninski L, Venkatachalam V, Hobert O. Cell. 2021 Jan 7;184(1):272-288.e11. doi: 10.1016/j.cell.2020.12.012. Epub 2020 Dec 29. PubMed 33378642.
Backbone
  Vector backbone: pPD95.62
  Vector type: Worm Expression
Growth in bacteria
  Bacterial resistance: Ampicillin, 100 μg/mL
  Growth temperature: 37°C
  Growth strain: DH5alpha
  Copy number: Unknown
Gene/Insert
  Gene/Insert name: unc-86
  Species: C. elegans (nematode)
  Entrez Gene: unc-86 (a.k.a. CELE_C30A5.7)
  Cloning method: Gibson Cloning
Terms and licenses: Academic/Nonprofit Terms; Industry Terms: Not Available to Industry
How to cite: pEY147 was a gift from Oliver Hobert & Eviatar Yemini (Addgene plasmid # 223494 ; http://n2t.net/addgene:223494 ; RRID:Addgene_223494)
